>Addgene plasmid #88843 | RHPMP192 (pLifeAct sfGFP) | addgene full sequence | sequence record 177520 | Addgene NGS Result
TAGTTATTAATAGTAATCAATTACGGGGTCATTAGTTCATAGCCCATATATGGAGTTCCGCGTTACATAA
CTTACGGTAAATGGCCCGCCTGGCTGACCGCCCAACGACCCCCGCCCATTGACGTCAATAATGACGTATG
TTCCCATAGTAACGCCAATAGGGACTTTCCATTGACGTCAATGGGTGGAGTATTTACGGTAAACTGCCCA
CTTGGCAGTACATCAAGTGTATCATATGCCAAGTACGCCCCCTATTGACGTCAATGACGGTAAATGGCCC
GCCTGGCATTATGCCCAGTACATGACCTTATGGGACTTTCCTACTTGGCAGTACATCTACGTATTAGTCA
TCGCTATTACCATGGTGATGCGGTTTTGGCAGTACATCAATGGGCGTGGATAGCGGTTTGACTCACGGGG
ATTTCCAAGTCTCCACCCCATTGACGTCAATGGGAGTTTGTTTTGGCACCAAAATCAACGGGACTTTCCA
AAATGTCGTAACAACTCCGCCCCATTGACGCAAATGGGCGGTAGGCGTGTACGGTGGGAGGTCTATATAA
GCAGAGCTGGTTTAGTGAACCGTCAGATCCGCTAGCGCTACCGGACTCAGATCTCGAGCTCAAGCTTCGA
ATTCCACCATGGGCGTGGCCGACCTGATCAAGAAGTTCGAGAGCATCAGCAAGGAGGAGGGGGATCCACC
GGTCGCCACCATGGTGATGGTGAGCAAGGGCGAGGAGCTGTTCACCGGGGTGGTGCCCATCCTGGTCGAG
CTGGACGGCGACGTAAACGGCCACAAGTTCAGCGTGCGCGGCGAGGGCGAGGGCGATGCCACCAACGGCA
AGCTGACCCTGAAGTTCATCTGCACCACCGGCAAGCTGCCCGTGCCCTGGCCCACCCTCGTGACCACCCT
GACCTACGGCGTGCAGTGCTTCAGCCGCTACCCCGACCACATGAAGCGCCACGACTTCTTCAAGTCCGCC
ATGCCCGAAGGCTACGTCCAGGAGCGCACCATCAGCTTCAAGGACGACGGCACCTACAAGACCCGCGCCG
AGGTGAAGTTCGAGGGCGACACCCTGGTGAACCGCATCGAGCTGAAGGGCATCGACTTCAAGGAGGACGG
CAACATCCTGGGGCACAAGCTGGAGTACAACTTCAACAGCCACAACGTCTATATCACCGCCGACAAGCAG
AAGAACGGCATCAAGGCCAACTTCAAGATCCGCCACAACGTGGAGGACGGCAGCGTGCAGCTCGCCGACC
ACTACCAGCAGAACACCCCCATCGGCGACGGCCCCGTGCTGCTGCCCGACAACCACTACCTGAGCACCCA
GTCCGTGCTGAGCAAAGACCCCAACGAGAAGCGCGATCACATGGTCCTGCTGGAGTTCGTGACCGCCGCC
GGGATCACTCACGGCATGGACGAGCTGTACAAGTAAAGCGGCCGCGACTCTAGATCATAATCAGCCATAC
CACATTTGTAGAGGTTTTACTTGCTTTAAAAAACCTCCCACACCTCCCCCTGAACCTGAAACATAAAATG
AATGCAATTGTTGTTGTTAACTTGTTTATTGCAGCTTATAATGGTTACAAATAAAGCAATAGCATCACAA
ATTTCACAAATAAAGCATTTTTTTCACTGCATTCTAGTTGTGGTTTGTCCAAACTCATCAATGTATCTTA
AGGCGTAAATTGTAAGCGTTAATATTTTGTTAAAATTCGCGTTAAATTTTTGTTAAATCAGCTCATTTTT
TAACCAATAGGCCGAAATCGGCAAAATCCCTTATAAATCAAAAGAATAGACCGAGATAGGGT
[37 nt withheld, positions 1813-1849]
AAAGAACGTGGACTCCAACGTCAAAGG
[49 nt withheld, positions 1877-1925]
T
[91 nt withheld, positions 1927-2017]
G
[124 nt withheld, positions 2019-2142]
CAGGTGGCACTTTTCGGGGAAATGTGCGCGGAACCCCTATTTGTTTATTTTTCTAAATACATTCAAATAT
GTATCCGCTCATGAGACAATAACCCTGATAAATGCTTCAATAATATTGAAAAAGGAAGAGTCCTGAGGCG
GAAAGAACCAGCTGTGGAATGTGTGTCAGTTAGGGTGTGGAAAGTCCCCAGGCTCCCCAGCAGGCAGAAG
TATGCAAAGCATGCATCTCAATTAGTCAGCAACCAGGTGTGGAAAGTCCCCAGGCTCCCCAGCAGGCAGA
AGTATGCAAAGCATGCATCTCAATTAGTCAGCAACCATAGTCCCGCCCCTAACTCCGCCCATCCCGCCCC
TAACTCCGCCCAGTTCCGCCCATTCTCCGCCCCATGGCTGACTAATTTTTTTTATTTATGCAGAGGCCGA
GGCCGCCTCGGCCTCTGAGCTATTCCAGAAGTAGTGAGGAGGCTTTTTTGGAGGCCTAGGCTTTTGCAAA
GATCGATCAAGAGACAGGATGAGGATCGTTTCGCATGATTGAACAAGATGGATTGCACGCAGGTTCTCCG
GCCGCTTGGGTGGAGAGGCTATTCGGCTATGACTGGGCACAACAGACAATCGGCTGCTCTGATGCCGCCG
TGTTCCGGCTGTCAGCGCAGGGGCGCCCGGTTCTTTTTGTCAAGACCGACCTGTCCGGTGCCCTGAATGA
ACTGCAAGACGAGGCAGCGCGGCTATCGTGGCTGGCCACGACGGGCGTTCCTTGCGCAGCTGTGCTCGAC
GTTGTCACTGAAGCGGGAAGGGACTGGCTGCTATTGGGCGAAGTGCCGGGGCAGGATCTCCTGTCATCTC
ACCTTGCTCCTGCCGAGAAAGTATCCATCATGGCTGATGCAATGCGGCGGCTGCATACGCTTGATCCGGC
TACCTGCCCATTCGACCACCAAGCGAAACATCGCATCGAGCGAGCACGTACTCGGATGGAAGCCGGTCTT
GTCGATCAGGATGATCTGGACGAAGAGCATCAGGGGCTCGCGCCAGCCGAACTGTTCGCCAGGCTCAAGG
CGAGCATGCCCGACGGCGAGGATCTCGTCGTGACCCATGGCGATGCCTGCTTGCCGAATATCATGGTGGA
AAATGGCCGCTTTTCTGGATTCATCGACTGTGGCCGGCTGGGTGTGGCGGACCGCTATCAGGACATAGCG
TTGGCTACCCGTGATATTGCTGAAGAGCTTGGCGGCGAATGGGCTGACCGCTTCCTCGTGCTTTACGGTA
TCGCCGCTCCCGATTCGCAGCGCATCGCCTTCTATCGCCTTCTTGACGAGTTCTTCTGAGCGGGACTCTG
GGGTTCGAAATGACCGACCAAGCGACGCCCAACCTGCCATCACGAGATTTCGATTCCACCGCCGCCTTCT
ATGAAAGGTTGGGCTTCGGAATCGTTTTCCGGGACGCCGGCTGGATGATCCTCCAGCGCGGGGATCTCAT
GCTGGAGTTCTTCGCCCACCCTAGGGGGAGGCTAACTGAAACACGGAAGGAGACAATACCGGAAGGAACC
CGCGCTATGACGGCAATAAAAAGACAGAATAAAACGCACGGTGTTGGGTCGTTTGTTCATAAACGCGGGG
TTCGGTCCCAGGGCTGGCACTCTGTCGATACCCCACCGAGACCCCATTGGGGCCAATACGCCCGCGTTTC
TTCCTTTTCCCCACCCCACCCCCCAAGTTCGGGTGAAGGCCCAGGGCTCGCAGCCAACGTCGGGGCGGCA
GGCCCTGCCATAGCCTCAGGTTACTCATATATACTTTAGATTGATTTAAAACTTCATTTTTAATTTAAAA
GGATCTAGGTGAAGATCCTTTTTGATAATCTCATGACCAAAATCCCTTAACGTGAGTTTTCGTTCCACTG
AGCGTCAGACCCCGTAGAAAAGATCAAAGGATCTTCTTGAGATCCTTTTTTTCTGCGCGTAATCTGCTGC
TTGCAAACAAAAAAACCACCGCTACCAGCGGTGGTTTGTTTGCCGGATCAAGAGCTACCAACTCTTTTTC
CGAAGGTAACTGGCTTCAGCAGAGCGCAGATACCAAATACTGTTCTTCTAGTGTAGCCGTAGTTAGGCCA
CCACTTCAAGAACTCTGTAGCACCGCCTACATACCTCGCTCTGCTAATCCTGTTACCAGTGGCTGCTGCC
AGTGGCGATAAGTCGTGTCTTACCGGGTTGGACTCAAGACGATAGTTACCGGATAAGGCGCAGCGGTCGG
GCTGAACGGGGGGTTCGTGCACACAGCCCAGCTTGGAGCGAACGACCTACACCGAACTGAGATACCTACA
GCGTGAGCTATGAGAAAGCGCCACGCTTCCCGAAGGGAGAAAGGCGGACAGGTATCCGGTAAGCGGCAGG
GTCGGAACAGGAGAGCGCACGAGGGAGCTTCCAGGGGGAAACGCCTGGTATCTTTATAGTCCTGTCGGGT
TTCGCCACCTCTGACTTGAGCGTCGATTTTTGTGATGCTCGTCAGGGGGGCGGAGCCTATGGAAAAACGC
CAGCAACGCGGCCTTTTTACGGTTCCTGGCCTTTTGCTGGCCTTTTGCTCACATGTTCTTTCCTGCGTTA
TCCCCTGATTCTGTGGATAACCGTATTACCGCCATGCAT
Features (pLannotate 1.2.2; 15 found; start..end, strand, type, name):
     61..364     +  enhancer       CMV enhancer: human cytomegalovirus immediate early enhancer
    365..568     +  promoter       CMV promoter: human cytomegalovirus (CMV) immediate early promoter
    591..634     +  misc_feature   MCS (fragment): multiple cloning site
    639..710     +  CDS            ABP140 (fragment): AB140_YEAST - Also known as TRM140. Experimental evidence at protein level: Swiss-Prot protein existence level 1. S-adenosyl-L-methionine-dependent methyltransferase that mediates N(3)-methylcytidine modification of residue 32 of the tRNA anticodon loop of tRNA(Thr) and tRNA(Ser). Binds F-actin and shows weak F-actin cross-linking activity. From Saccharomyces cerevisiae (strain ATCC 204508 / S288c) (Baker's yeast).
    717..1436    +  CDS            superfolder GFP: GFP variant that folds robustly even when fused to poorly folded proteins (Pédelacq et al., 2006) mammalian codon-optimized
   1453..1536    +  CDS            large T antigen (fragment): large T antigen from SV40 (simian virus 40)
   1559..1680    +  polyA_signal   SV40 poly(A) signal: SV40 polyadenylation signal
   1714..2142    -  rep_origin     f1 ori (sequence partly withheld): f1 bacteriophage origin of replication; arrow indicates direction of (+) strand synthesis
   2169..2273    +  promoter       AmpR promoter: bla
   2275..2632    +  promoter       SV40 promoter: SV40 enhancer and early promoter
   2667..3461    +  CDS            NeoR/KanR: aminoglycoside phosphotransferase from Tn5; aph(3')-II (or nptII); confers resistance to neomycin, kanamycin, and G418 (Geneticin®)
   3482..3634    +  CDS            ble (fragment): BLE_KLEPN - Experimental evidence at protein level: Swiss-Prot protein existence level 1. Binding protein with a strong affinity to the bleomycin family of antibiotics. Binds to CL990; an antimitotic-antibiotic compound. From Klebsiella pneumoniae.
   3693..3740    +  polyA_signal   HSV TK poly(A) signal: herpes simplex virus thymidine kinase polyadenylation signal (Cole and Stacy, 1985)
   3831..3847    -  polyA_signal   bGH poly(A) signal (fragment): bovine growth hormone polyadenylation signal
   4069..4657    +  rep_origin     ori: high-copy-number ColE1/pMB1/pBR322/pUC origin of replication
