[The description below was written by a language model from this plasmid's Addgene catalogue record and pLannotate feature annotations shown in this document.]
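Description:
RHPMP192 (pLifeAct sfGFP) is a 4,771-nt mammalian expression plasmid built on the mEos4b-Lifeact backbone, in which the fluorescent protein partner of Lifeact is superfolder GFP. The expression cassette is driven by the human cytomegalovirus immediate-early enhancer and promoter. Downstream of a remnant of the multiple cloning site lies a short coding segment annotated as a fragment of yeast ABP140; this is the Lifeact peptide, the small F-actin-binding region of that protein. It is followed by a mammalian codon-optimized sfGFP, a GFP variant that folds robustly even in fusions, placed at the C terminus of Lifeact. The catalogue lists BamHI and NotI as the retained cloning sites. The transcript ends at an SV40 polyadenylation signal; the short "large T antigen" fragment annotated just before it is probably part of the SV40-derived 3′ region rather than an expressed element.

The backbone has the typical layout of N1/C1-type fluorescent protein vectors. A high-copy ColE1/pUC origin supports propagation in E. coli, and an f1 origin is also present. A single Tn5 aminoglycoside phosphotransferase gene (NeoR/KanR) sits behind tandem bacterial (bla) and SV40 early promoters and is terminated by an HSV TK poly(A) signal, so it confers kanamycin resistance in bacteria and G418 resistance in mammalian cells. The small ble and bGH poly(A) fragments appear to be non-functional remnants.

The stated purpose is fluorescence microscopy localization of Lifeact-sfGFP, that is, labelling filamentous actin in transfected mammalian cells.
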