Addgene plasmid #88843: RHPMP192 (pLifeAct sfGFP)
Purpose: Localization by Fluorescence microscopy of lifeAct fused to super folder GFP
Depositing lab: Ricardo Henriques. Depositing organization: University College London.
Backbone
  Vector backbone: mEos4b-Lifeact Plasmid #54813
  Vector type: Mammalian Expression
  Selectable markers: Neomycin (select with G418)
Growth in bacteria
  Bacterial resistance: Kanamycin, 50 μg/mL
  Growth temperature: 37°C
  Growth strain: DH5alpha
  Copy number: High Copy
Gene/Insert
  Gene/Insert name: LifeAct
  Promoter: CMV
  Tag / fusion protein: sfGFP (C terminal on insert)
  Cloning method: Restriction Enzyme; 5′ cloning site BamHI (not destroyed); 3′ cloning site NotI (not destroyed)
  Sequencing primers: 5′ CMV-F
Terms and licenses: Academic/Nonprofit Terms; Industry Terms: Not Available to Industry
How to cite: RHPMP192 (pLifeAct sfGFP) was a gift from Ricardo Henriques (Addgene plasmid # 88843 ; http://n2t.net/addgene:88843 ; RRID:Addgene_88843)
